>Addgene plasmid #204499 | PB-TRE-GNL | addgene full sequence | sequence record 404825 | Addgene NGS Result
GACGTCGATTAACCCTAGAAAGATAGTCTGCGTAAAATTGACGCATGCATTCTTGAAATATTGCTCTCTC
TTTCTAAATAGCGCGAATCCGTCGCTGTGCATTTAGGACATCTCAGTCGCCGCTTGGAGCTCCCGTGAGG
CGTGCTTGTCAATGCGGTAAGTGTCACTGATTTTGAACTATAACGACCGCGTGAGTCAAAATGACGCATG
ATTATCTTTTACGTGACTTTTAAGATTTAACTCATACGATAATTATATTGTTATTTCATGTTCTACTTAC
GTGATAACTTATTATATATATATTTTCTTGTTATAGATATCAACGGGCCCATCTCGAGTTTACTCCCTAT
CAGTGATAGAGAACGTATGTCGAGTTTACTCCCTATCAGTGATAGAGAACGATGTCGAGTTTACTCCCTA
TCAGTGATAGAGAACGTATGTCGAGTTTACTCCCTATCAGTGATAGAGAACGTATGTCGAGTTTACTCCC
TATCAGTGATAGAGAACGTATGTCGAGTTTATCCCTATCAGTGATAGAGAACGTATGTCGAGTTTACTCC
CTATCAGTGATAGAGAACGTATGTCGAGGTAGGCGTGTACGGTGGGAGGCCTATATAAGCAGAGCTCGTT
TAGTGAACCGTCAGATCGCCTGGAGAATTCACTAGTGATTCCACCATGGTCAGCGCCCACACACCCCTGC
CCACCCACTGCCGAGCCCCATCGTCCATGGGTCTGCCCTCAGACCTGGACTTTCCAGACCGAGGCCTCAC
CAACCCTGCACCTTCCTGCTACCTTCTGGGCAATGAACCCATCTCAGACCTGGGTCCCCAACCCGAGGCC
CACCTCCCCGAGGGCAGCCTGAAACGCTGCTGCCTCCTGGGCCTGCCCCCCACCTCTTCAGCCTCCTCCT
CACCCTGTGCCTCCTCAGATATCAATCCTGTCATCCACTCCTCCCAGACAGCTCTAGTTAGCTGTGTAAA
TGGACTCCGAAGCCCACCTCTGCCGGGAGACCTGGGGGGCCCTCCCAAGCGGTCACGGCCCGGGCCTGCA
TCCAGTGACGGCCAGGAGGGCAGCTTGCAGCTTGAAGCATGCCGGAAGTCAGGCTTCCTGAAGCAGGAGC
CCATGGACGAGTTTTCAGAGCTTTTTGCTCCACACCACCAGGGTTTGCCACCCCCTTACCCCTTGCCTCA
GTTGCCAACTGGCCCCGGCCTCGGAGGCCTAGGGCTGGGCCTGGCAGGTAGGATGGTTGCCGGTCGGCAG
GCATGCCGCTGGGTGGACTGCTGCGCAGCCTACGAGCAGCAGGAGGAGCTGGTGCGGCACATCGAGAAGA
GCCACATCGACCAGCGCAAGGGCGAAGACTTCACCTGCTTCTGGGCCGGGTGTGTGCGGCGCTACAAGCC
CTTCAATGCCCGCTACAAGCTGCTCATCCACATGAGGGTACACTCAGGCGAGAAGCCCAACAAGTGCATG
TTCGAAGGCTGCAGTAAAGCCTTTTCCCGTCTGGAGAACCTGAAGATCCATCTGCGGAGCCACACAGGCG
AGAAACCATACCTGTGCCAGCACCCAGGCTGCCAGAAGGCCTTCAGCAACTCCAGCGACCGTGCCAAGCA
CCAACGCACCCACCTCGACACGAAGCCATATGCTTGTCAGATCCCTGGCTGCTCCAAGCGCTACACGGAC
CCCAGCTCCCTCCGCAAGCACGTGAAGGCCCACTCAGCCAAAGAGCAGCAGGTGCGTAAGAAGCTGCACA
CAGGTGCCGACCCAGAGGCTGATGTTCTGTCCGAGTGTCTGTCCCTGCAGCAGCTCCAAGCATCCACACT
GTTGCCGGCCAGCAGAGGGAAGGGCAGCCAAACCCTGAGCCAGGAGCTCCTCCCAGGTGTGTATCCTGGC
TCCGTCACCCCACAAAACGGGCTTGCTTCAGGCATCCTGTCCCCCTCCCACGATGTCCCTTCCAGGCACC
ACCCACTGGAGGTCCCCACTGGTTCCCACCACCACCTGTCCCCTCTGCCCACAGCTGAGAGCACCAGGGA
TGGCCTGGGGCCCAGTCTCCTTTCACCCATGGTCAGCCCACTGAAGGGGCTTGGTCCCCCACCGCTACCA
CCAGCCTCCCAGAGTCAGTCTCCAGGGGGACAGTCATTCTCTACAGTCCCCAGCAAGCCTACCTACCCAT
CCTTCCAAAGCCCACCACCTCTGCCCAGCCCCCAAGGCTACCAAGGCAGTTTCCATTCCATCCAGAACTG
CTTCCCCTACGCTGACTGCTACCGGGCCACTGAGCCAGCAGCCTCCAGGGATGGACTGGTGGGTGATGCC
CACGGTTTCAACCCCTTGCGACCCAGCACATACTCCAGCCTCAGCACACCTTTATCCGCACCAGGCTACG
AGACCCTGGCAGAAACGCCGTGTCCCCCAGCGCTGCAGCCACAGCCAGCTGAAGACCTGGTACCTAGTGG
TCCTGAGGACTGTGGCTTCTTCCCCAATGGGGCCTTTGACCACTGTCTGAGTCACATCCCGTCCATCTAC
ACTGACACCGGATCCGGAGAGGGCAGAGGAAGTCTGCTAACATGCGGTGACGTCGAGGAGAATCCTGGAC
CTATGAGTGTGGATCCAGCTTGTCCCCAAAGCTTGCCTTGCTTTGAAGCATCCGACTGTAAAGAATCTTC
ACCTATGCCTGTGATTTGTGGGCCTGAAGAAAACTATCCATCCTTGCAAATGTCTTCTGCTGAGATGCCT
CACACGGAGACTGTCTCTCCTCTTCCTTCCTCCATGGATCTGCTTATTCAGGACAGCCCTGATTCTTCCA
CCAGTCCCAAAGGCAAACAACCCACTTCTGCAGAGAAGAGTGTCGCAAAAAAGGAAGACAAGGTCCCGGT
CAAGAAACAGAAGACCAGAACTGTGTTCTCTTCCACCCAGCTGTGTGTACTCAATGATAGATTTCAGAGA
CAGAAATACCTCAGCCTCCAGCAGATGCAAGAACTCTCCAACATCCTGAACCTCAGCTACAAACAGGTGA
AGACCTGGTTCCAGAACCAGAGAATGAAATCTAAGAGGTGGCAGAAAAACAACTGGCCGAAGAATAGCAA
TGGTGTGACGCAGAAGGCCTCAGCACCTACCTACCCCAGCCTTTACTCTTCCTACCACCAGGGATGCCTG
GTGAACCCGACTGGGAACCTTCCAATGTGGAGCAACCAGACCTGGAACAATTCAACCTGGAGCAACCAGA
CCCAGAACATCCAGTCCTGGAGCAACCACTCCTGGAACACTCAGACCTGGTGCACCCAATCCTGGAACAA
TCAGGCCTGGAACAGTCCCTTCTATAACTGTGGAGAGGAATCTCTGCAGTCCTGCATGCAGTTCCAGCCA
AATTCTCCTGCCAGTGACTTGGAGGCTGCCTTGGAAGCTGCTGGGGAAGGCCTTAATGTAATACAGCAGA
CCACTAGGTATTTTAGTACTCCACAAACCATGGATTTATTCCTAAACTACTCCATGAACATGCAACCTGA
AGACGTGGGAAGCGGAGCTACTAACTTCAGCCTGCTGAAGCAGGCTGGAGACGTGGAGGAGAACCCTGGA
CCTATGGGCTCCGTGTCCAACCAGCAGTTTGCAGGTGGCTGCGCCAAGGCGGCAGAAGAGGCGCCCGAGG
AGGCGCCGGAGGACGCGGCCCGGGCGGCGGACGAGCCTCAGCTGCTGCACGGTGCGGGCATCTGTAAGTG
GTTCAACGTGCGCATGGGGTTCGGCTTCCTGTCCATGACCGCCCGCGCCGGGGTCGCGCTCGACCCCCCA
GTGGATGTCTTTGTGCACCAGAGTAAGCTGCACATGGAAGGGTTCCGGAGCTTGAAGGAGGGTGAGGCAG
TGGAGTTCACCTTTAAGAAGTCAGCCAAGGGTCTGGAATCCATCCGTGTCACCGGACCTGGTGGAGTATT
CTGTATTGGGAGTGAGAGGCGGCCAAAAGGAAAGAGCATGCAGAAGCGCAGATCAAAAGGAGACAGGTGC
TACAACTGTGGAGGTCTAGATCATCATGCCAAGGAATGCAAGCTGCCACCCCAGCCCAAGAAGTGCCACT
TCTGCCAGAGCATCAGCCATATGGTAGCCTCATGTCCGCTGAAGGCCCAGCAGGGCCCTAGTGCACAGGG
AAAGCCAACCTACTTTCGAGAGGAAGAAGAAGAAATCCACAGCCCTACCCTGCTCCCGGAGGCACAGAAT
TGATAAGATAAACGTCGACGATATCTCTAGAGGATCATAATCAGCCATACCACATTTGTAGAGGTTTTAC
TTGCTTTAAAAAACCTCCCACACCTCCCCCTGAACCTGAAACATAAAATGAATGCAATTGTTGTTGTTAA
CTTGTTTATTGCAGCTTATAATGGTTACAAATAAAGCAATAGCATCACAAATTTCACAAATAAAGCATTT
TTTTCACTGCCTCGACACTAGTTAAAAGTTTTGTTACTTTATAGAAGAAATTTTGAGTTTTTGTTTTTTT
TTAATAAATAAATAAACATAAATAAATTGTTTGTTGAATTTATTATTAGTATGTAAGTGTAAATATAATA
AAACTTAATATCTATTCAAATTAATAAATAAACCTCGATATACAGACCGATAAAACACATGCGTCAATTT
TACGCATGATTATCTTTAACGTACGTCACAATATGATTATCTTTCTAGGGTTAATCGACATGTGAGCAAA
AGGCCAGCAAAAGGCCAGGAACCGTAAAAAGGCCGCGTTGCTGGCGTTTTTCCATAGGCTCCGCCCCCCT
GACGAGCATCACAAAAATCGACGCTCAAGTCAGAGGTGGCGAAACCCGACAGGACTATAAAGATACCAGG
CGTTTCCCCCTGGAAGCTCCCTCGTGCGCTCTCCTGTTCCGACCCTGCCGCTTACCGGATACCTGTCCGC
CTTTCTCCCTTCGGGAAGCGTGGCGCTTTCTCATAGCTCACGCTGTAGGTATCTCAGTTCGGTGTAGGTC
GTTCGCTCCAAGCTGGGCTGTGTGCACGAACCCCCCGTTCAGCCCGACCGCTGCGCCTTATCCGGTAACT
ATCGTCTTGAGTCCAACCCGGTAAGACACGACTTATCGCCACTGGCAGCAGCCACTGGTAACAGGATTAG
CAGAGCGAGGTATGTAGGCGGTGCTACAGAGTTCTTGAAGTGGTGGCCTAACTACGGCTACACTAGAAGA
ACAGTATTTGGTATCTGCGCTCTGCTGAAGCCAGTTACCTTCGGAAAAAGAGTTGGTAGCTCTTGATCCG
GCAAACAAACCACCGCTGGTAGCGGTGGTTTTTTTGTTTGCAAGCAGCAGATTACGCGCAGAAAAAAAGG
ATCTCAAGAAGATCCTTTGATCTTTTCTACGGGGTCTGACGCTCAGTGGAACGAAAACTCACGTTAAGGG
ATTTTGGTCATGAGATTATCAAAAAGGATCTTCACCTAGATCCTTTTAAATTAAAAATGAAGTTTTAAAT
CAATCTAAAGTATATATGAGTAAACTTGGTCTGACAGTTACCAATGCTTAATCAGTGAGGCACCTATCTC
AGCGATCTGTCTATTTCGTTCATCCATAGTTGCCTGACTCCCCGTCGTGTAGATAACTACGATACGGGAG
GGCTTACCATCTGGCCCCAGTGCTGCAATGATACCGCGAGACCCACGCTCACCGGCTCCAGATTTATCAG
CAATAAACCAGCCAGCCGGAAGGGCCGAGCGCAGAAGTGGTCCTGCAACTTTATCCGCCTCCATCCAGTC
TATTAATTGTTGCCGGGAAGCTAGAGTAAGTAGTTCGCCAGTTAATAGTTTGCGCAACGTTGTTGCCATT
GCTACAGGCATCGTGGTGTCACGCTCGTCGTTTGGTATGGCTTCATTCAGCTCCGGTTCCCAACGATCAA
GGCGAGTTACATGATCCCCCATGTTGTGCAAAAAAGCGGTTAGCTCCTTCGGTCCTCCGATCGTTGTCAG
AAGTAAGTTGGCCGCAGTGTTATCACTCATGGTTATGGCAGCACTGCATAATTCTCTTACTGTCATGCCA
TCCGTAAGATGCTTTTCTGTGACTGGTGAGTACTCAACCAAGTCATTCTGAGAATAGTGTATGCGGCGAC
CGAGTTGCTCTTGCCCGGCGTCAATACGGGATAATACCGCGCCACATAGCAGAACTTTAAAAGTGCTCAT
CATTGGAAAACGTTCTTCGGGGCGAAAACTCTCAAGGATCTTACCGCTGTTGAGATCCAGTTCGATGTAA
CCCACTCGTGCACCCAACTGATCTTCAGCATCTTTTACTTTCACCAGCGTTTCTGGGTGAGCAAAAACAG
GAAGGCAAAATGCCGCAAAAAAGGGAATAAGGGCGACACGGAAATGTTGAATACTCATACTCTTCCTTTT
TCAATATTATTGAAGCATTTATCAGGGTTATTGTCTCATGAGCGGATACATATTTGAATGTATTTAGAAA
AATAAACAAATAGGGGTTCCGCGCACATTTCCCCGAAAAGTGCCACCT
Features (pLannotate 1.2.2; 9 found; start..end, strand, type, name):
    336..650     +  promoter       tight TRE promoter: Tet-responsive promoter PTight, consisting of seven tet operator sequences followed by the minimal CMV promoter
    676..2529    +  CDS            GLIS1: GLIS1_HUMAN - Experimental evidence at protein level: Swiss-Prot protein existence level 1. Acts as both a repressor and activator of transcription (PubMed:21654807). Binds to the consensus sequence 5'-GACCACCCAC-3' (By similarity). By controlling the expression of genes involved in cell differentiation inhibits the lineage commitment of multipotent cells (PubMed:21654807). Prevents, for instance, the differentiation of multipotent mesenchymal cells into adipocyte and osteoblast (By similarity). From Homo sapiens (Human).
   2593..3507    +  CDS            NANOG: NANOG_HUMAN - Experimental evidence at protein level: Swiss-Prot protein existence level 1. Transcription regulator involved in inner cell mass and embryonic stem (ES) cells proliferation and self-renewal. Imposes pluripotency on ES cells and prevents their differentiation towards extraembryonic endoderm and trophectoderm lineages. Blocks bone morphogenetic protein-induced mesoderm differentiation of ES cells by physically interacting with SMAD1 and interfering with the recruitment of coactivators to the active SMAD transcriptional complexes. Acts as a transcriptional activator or repressor. B
   3574..4200    +  CDS            LIN28A: LN28A_HUMAN - Also known as CSDD1, LIN28, ZCCHC1. Experimental evidence at protein level: Swiss-Prot protein existence level 1. RNA-binding protein that inhibits processing of pre-let-7 miRNAs and regulates translation of mRNAs that control developmental timing, pluripotency and metabolism (PubMed:21247876). Seems to recognize a common structural G-quartet (G4) feature in its miRNA and mRNA targets (Probable). 'Translational enhancer' that drives specific mRNAs to polysomes and increases the efficiency of protein synthesis. Its association with the translational machinery and target mRNAs resu
   4233..4316    +  CDS            large T antigen (fragment): large T antigen from SV40 (simian virus 40)
   4339..4420    +  polyA_signal   SV40 poly(A) signal: SV40 polyadenylation signal
   4739..5327    -  rep_origin     ori: high-copy-number ColE1/pMB1/pBR322/pUC origin of replication
   5498..6358    -  CDS            AmpR: β-lactamase; bla; confers resistance to ampicillin, carbenicillin, and related antibiotics
   6359..6463    -  promoter       AmpR promoter: bla
