[The description below was written by a language model from this plasmid's Addgene catalogue record and pLannotate feature annotations shown in this document.]
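Description:
PB-TRE-GNL is a pUC19-based mammalian expression plasmid that places three reprogramming-associated factors, Glis1, Nanog and Lin28a, under doxycycline-inducible (tet-on) control. It is propagated in E. coli through the high-copy ColE1/pUC origin and selected with ampicillin via the β-lactamase gene and its native promoter. The record lists no mammalian selection marker.

The expression cassette begins with the tight TRE promoter, seven tet operator repeats fused to a minimal CMV promoter, which is silent until a tetracycline-controlled transactivator binds it. No transactivator is annotated on this plasmid, so rtTA would presumably have to be supplied from another construct. Downstream, in the same orientation, lie the Glis1, Nanog and Lin28a coding sequences, followed by an SV40 fragment containing the polyadenylation signal. The short "large T antigen" annotation is part of that SV40 region rather than a functional payload. The three open reading frames are separated by short gaps of about 60 nucleotides. This arrangement is consistent with a single polycistronic transcript joined by small linker elements such as 2A peptides, but the linkers themselves are not annotated. The catalogue gives mouse as the species for Glis1. The annotation tool matched all three genes to human reference proteins, which probably reflects homology-based matching, and the record does not state the species of Nanog and Lin28a. That Nanog–Lin28a fragment was taken from a previously described plasmid, pMaster3.

The "PB" prefix suggests a piggyBac transposon design for genomic integration, but no transposon terminal repeats appear in the feature table, so this cannot be confirmed. The associated work used defined doxycycline-inducible transcription factors to derive induced pluripotent stem cells from the African pygmy mouse.
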