Addgene plasmid #204499: PB-TRE-GNL
Purpose: Expresses Glis1, Nanog and lin28a by tet-on promoter in mammalian cells
Depositing lab: Wataru Fujii. Depositing organization: The University of Tokyo. Publication: Establishment of African pygmy mouse induced pluripotent stem cells using defined doxycycline inducible transcription factors. Matsuya S, Fujino K, Imai H, Kusakabe KT, Fujii W, Kano K. Sci Rep. 2024 Feb 8;14(1):3204. doi: 10.1038/s41598-024-53687-9. PubMed 38331995.
Backbone
  Vector backbone: pUC19
  Vector type: Mammalian Expression
Growth in bacteria
  Bacterial resistance: Ampicillin, 100 μg/mL
  Growth temperature: 37°C
  Growth strain: DH5alpha
  Copy number: Unknown
Gene/Insert
  Gene/Insert name: Glis1
  Species: M. musculus (mouse)
  Entrez Gene: Glis1 (a.k.a. Gli5, Gli6, GliH1)
Terms and licenses: Academic/Nonprofit Terms; Industry Terms: Not Available to Industry
Depositor comments: The NL fragment was obtained from pMaster3 (Addgene plasmid #58526) (Wu et al., 2014)
How to cite: PB-TRE-GNL was a gift from Wataru Fujii (Addgene plasmid # 204499 ; http://n2t.net/addgene:204499 ; RRID:Addgene_204499)
